>Addgene plasmid #57378 | mEos2-FilaminA-C-14 | depositor partial sequence | sequence record 88512 | insert sequence
GTGACGTCAGATCCGCTAGCGCTACCGGTCGCCACCATGAGTGCGATTAAGCCAGACATGAAGATCAAAC
TCCGTATGGAAGGCAACGTAAACGGGCACCACTTTGTGATCGACGGAGATGGTACAGGCAAGCCTTTTGA
GGGAAAACAGAGTATGGATCTTGAAGTCAAAGAGGGCGGACCTCTGCCTTTTGCCTTTGATATCCTGACC
ACTGCATTCCATTACGGCAACAGGGTATTCGCCAAATATCCAGACAACATACAAGACTATTTTAAGCAGT
CGTTTCCTAAGGGGTATTCGTGGGAACGAAGCTTGACTTTCGAAGACGGGGGCATTTGCATTGCCAGAAA
CGACATAACAATGGAAGGGGACACTTTCTATAATAAAGTTCGATTTTATGGTACCAACTTTCCCGCCAAT
GGTCCAGTTATGCAGAAGAAGACGCTGAAATGGGAGCCCTCCACTGAGAAAATGTATGTGCGTGATGGAG
TGCTGACGGGTGATATTCATATGGCTTTGTTGCTTGAAGGAAATGCCCATTACCGATGTGACTTCAGAAC
TACTTACAAAGCTAAGGAGAAGGGTGTCAAGTTACCAGGCTACCACTTTGTGGACCACTGCATTGAGATT
TTAAGCCATGACAAAGATTACAACAAGGTTAAGCTGTATGAGCATGCTGTTGCTCATTCTGGATTGCCTG
ACAATGCCAGACGATCCGGAGGGAGCGGGGCTGGAGGGAGCGGGGGTGGCAGCGGTAGTAGCTCCCACTC
TCGGGCGGGCCAGAGCGCAGCAGGCGCGGCTCCGGGCGGCGGCGTCGACACGCGGGACGCCGAGATGCCG
GCCACCGAGAAGGACCTGGCGGAGGACGCGCCATGGAAGAAGATCCAGCAGAACACTTTCACGCGCTGGT
GCAACGAGCACCTGAAGTGCGTGAGCAAGCGCATCGCCAACCTGCAGACGGACCTGAGCGACGGGCTGCG
GCTTATCGCGCTGTTGGAGGTGCTCAGCCAGAAGAAGATGCACCGCAAGCACAACCAGCGGCCCACTTTC
CGCCAAATGCAGCTTGAGAACGTGTCGGTGGCACTCGAGTTCCTGGACCGCGAGAGCATCAAACTGGTGT
CCATCGACAGCAAGGCCATCGTGGACGGGAACCTGAAGCTGATCCTGGGCCTCATCTGGACCCTGATCCT
GCACTACTCCATCTCCATGCCCATGTGGGACGAGGAGGAGGATGAGGAGGCCAAGAAGCAGACCCCCAAG
CAGAGGCTCCTGGGCTGGATCCAGAACAAGCTGCCGCAGCTGCCCATCACCAACTTCAGCCGGGACTGGC
AGAGCGGCCGGGCCCTGGGCGCCCTGGTGGACAGCTGTGCCCCGGGCCTGTGTCCTGACTGGGACTCTTG
GGACGCCAGCAAGCCCGTTACCAATGCGCGAGAGGCCATGCAGCAGGCGGATGACTGGCTGGGCATCCCC
CAGGTGATCACCCCCGAGGAGATTGTGGACCCCAACGTGGACGAGCACTCTGTCATGACCTACCTGTCCC
AGTTCCCCAAGGCCAAGCTGAAGCCAGGGGCTCCCTTGCGGCCCAAACTGAACCCGAAGAAAGCCCGTGC
CTACGGGCCAGGCATCGAGCCCACAGGCAACATGGTGAAGAAGCGGGCAGAGTTCACTGTGGAGACCAGA
AGTGCTGGCCAGGGAGAGGTGCTGGTGTACGTGGAGGACCCGGCCGGACACCAGGAGGAGGCAAAAGTGA
CCGCCAATAACGACAAGAACCGCACCTTCTCCGTCTGGTACGTCCCCGAGGTGACGGGGACTCATAAGGT
TACTGTGCTCTTTGCTGGCCAGCACATCGCCAAGAGCCCCTTCGAGGTGTACGTGGATAAGTCACAGGGT
GACGCCAGCAAAGTGACAGCCCAAGGTCCCGGCCTGGAGCCCAGTGGCAACATCGCCAACAAGACCACCT
ACTTTGAGATCTTTACGGCAGGAGCTGGCACGGGCGAGGTCGAGGTTGTGATCCAGGACCCCATGGGACA
GAAGGGCACGGTAGAGCCTCAGCTGGAGGCCCGGGGCGACAGCACATACCGCTGCAGCTACCAGCCCACC
ATGGAGGGCGTCCACACCGTGCACGTCACGTTTGCCGGCGTGCCCATCCCTCGCAGCCCCTACACTGTCA
CTGTTGGCCAAGCCTGTAACCCGAGTGCCTGCCGGGCGGTTGGCCGGGGCCTCCAGCCCAAGGGTGTGCG
GGTGAAGGAGACAGCTGACTTCAAGGTGTACACAAAGGGCGCTGGCAGTGGGGAGCTGAAGGTCACCGTG
AAGGGCCCCAAGGGAGAGGAGCGCGTGAAGCAGAAGGACCTGGGGGATGGCGTGTATGGCTTCGAGTATT
ACCCCATGGTCCCTGGAACCTATATCGTCACCATCACGTGGGGTGGTCAGAACATCGGGCGCAGTCCCTT
CGAAGTGAAGGTGGGCACCGAGTGTGGCAATCAGAAGGTACGGGCCTGGGGCCCTGGGCTGGAGGGCGGC
GTCGTTGGCAAGTCAGCAGACTTTGTGGTGGAGGCTATCGGGGACGACGTGGGCACGCTGGGCTTCTCGG
TGGAAGGGCCATCGCAGGCTAAGATCGAATGTGACGACAAGGGCGACGGCTCCTGTGATGTGCGCTACTG
GCCGCAGGAGGCTGGCGAGTATGCCGTTCACGTGCTGTGCAACAGCGAAGACATCCGCCTCAGCCCCTTC
ATGGCTGACATCCGTGACGCGCCCCAGGACTTCCACCCAGACAGGGTGAAGGCACGTGGGCCTGGATTGG
AGAAGACAGGTGTGGCCGTCAACAAGCCAGCAGAGTTCACAGTGGATGCCAAGCACGGTGGCAAGGCCCC
ACTTCGGGTCCAAGTCCAGGACAATGAAGGCTGCCCTGTGGAGGCGTTGGTCAAGGACAACGGCAATGGC
ACTTACAGCTGCTCCTACGTGCCCAGGAAGCCGGTGAAGCACACAGCCATGGTGTCCTGGGGAGGCGTCA
GCATCCCCAACAGCCCCTTCAGGGTGAATGTGGGAGCTGGCAGCCACCCCAACAAGGTCAAAGTATACGG
CCCCGGAGTAGCCAAGACAGGGCTCAAGGCCCACGAGCCCACCTACTTCACTGTGGACTGCGCCGAGGCT
GGCCAGGGGGACGTCAGCATCGGCATCAAGTGTGCCCCTGGAGTGGTAGGCCCCGCCGAAGCTGACATCG
ACTTCGACATCATCCGCAATGACAATGACACCTTCACGGTCAAGTACACGCCCCGGGGGGCTGGCAGCTA
CACCATTATGGTCCTCTTTGCTGACCAGGCCACGCCCACCAGCCCCATCCGAGTCAAGGTGGAGCCCTCT
CATGACGCCAGTAAGGTGAAGGCCGAGGGCCCTGGCCTCAGTCGCACTGGTGTCGAGCTTGGCAAGCCCA
CCCACTTCACAGTAAATGCCAAAGCTGCTGGCAAAGGCAAGCTGGACGTCCAGTTCTCAGGACTCACCAA
GGGGGATGCAGTGCGAGATGTGGACATCATCGACCACCATGACAACACCTACACAGTCAAGTACACGCCT
GTCCAGCAGGGTCCAGTAGGCGTCAATGTCACTTATGGAGGGGATCCCATCCCTAAGAGCCCTTTCTCAG
TGGCAGTATCTCCAAGCCTGGACCTCAGCAAGATCAAGGTGTCTGGCCTGGGAGAGAAGGTGGACGTTGG
CAAAGACCAGGAGTTCACAGTCAAATCAAAGGGTGCTGGTGGTCAAGGCAAAGTGGCATCCAAGATTGTG
GGCCCCTCGGGTGCAGCGGTGCCCTGCAAGGTGGAGCCAGGCCTGGGGGCTGACAACAGTGTGGTGCGCT
TCCTGCCCCGTGAGGAAGGGCCCTATGAGGTGGAGGTGACCTATGACGGCGTGCCCGTGCCTGGCAGCCC
CTTTCCTCTGGAAGCTGTGGCCCCCACCAAGCCTAGCAAGGTGAAGGCGTTTGGGCCGGGGCTGCAGGGA
GGCAGTGCGGGCTCCCCCGCCCGCTTCACCATCGACACCAAGGGCGCCGGCACAGGTGGCCTGGGCCTGA
CGGTGGAGGGCCCCTGTGAGGCGCAGCTCGAGTGCTTGGACAATGGGGATGGCACATGTTCCGTGTCCTA
CGTGCCCACCGAGCCCGGGGACTACAACATCAACATCCTCTTCGCTGACACCCACATCCCTGGCTCCCCA
TTCAAGGCCCACGTGGTTCCCTGCTTTGACGCATCCAAAGTCAAGTGCTCAGGCCCCGGGCTGGAGCGGG
CCACCGCTGGGGAGGTGGGCCAATTCCAAGTGGACTGCTCGAGCGCGGGCAGCGCGGAGCTGACCATTGA
GATCTGCTCGGAGGCGGGGCTTCCGGCCGAGGTGTACATCCAGGACCACGGTGATGGCACGCACACCATT
ACCTACATTCCCCTCTGCCCCGGGGCCTACACCGTCACCATCAAGTACGGCGGCCAGCCCGTGCCCAACT
TCCCCAGCAAGCTGCAGGTGGAACCTGCGGTGGACACTTCCGGTGTCCAGTGCTATGGGCCTGGTATTGA
GGGCCAGGGTGTCTTCCGTGAGGCCACCACTGAGTTCAGTGTGGACGCCCGGGCTCTGACACAGACCGGA
GGGCCGCACGTCAAGGCCCGTGTGGCCAACCCCTCAGGCAACCTGACGGAGACCTACGTTCAGGACCGTG
GCGATGGCATGTACAAAGTGGAGTACACGCCTTACGAGGAGGGACTGCACTCCGTGGACGTGACCTATGA
CGGCAGTCCCGTGCCCAGCAGCCCCTTCCAGGTGCCCGTGACCGAGGGCTGCGACCCCTCCCGGGTGCGT
GTCCACGGGCCAGGCATCCAAAGTGGCACCACCAACAAGCCCAACAAGTTCACTGTGGAGACCAGGGGAG
CTGGCACGGGCGGCCTGGGCCTGGCTGTAGAGGGCCCCTCCGAGGCCAAGATGTCCTGCATGGATAACAA
GGACGGCAGCTGCTCGGTCGAGTACATCCCTTATGAGGCTGGCACCTACAGCCTCAACGTCACCTATGGT
GGCCATCAAGTGCCAGGCAGTCCTTTCAAGGTCCCTGTGCATGATGTGACAGATGCGTCCAAGGTCAAGT
GCTCTGGGCCCGGCCTGAGCCCAGGCATGGTTCGTGCCAACCTCCCTCAGTCCTTCCAGGTGGACACAAG
CAAGGCTGGTGTGGCCCCATTGCAGGTCAAAGTGCAAGGGCCCAAAGGCCTGGTGGAGCCAGTGGACGTG
GTAGACAACGCTGATGGCACCCAGACCGTCAATTATGTGCCCAGCCGAGAAGGGCCCTACAGCATCTCAG
TACTGTATGGAGATGAAGAGGTACCCCGGAGCCCCTTCAAGGTCAAGGTGCTGCCTACTCATGATGCCAG
CAAGGTGAAGGCCAGTGGCCCCGGGCTCAACACCACTGGCGTGCCTGCCAGCCTGCCCGTGGAGTTCACC
ATCGATGCAAAGGACGCCGGGGAGGGCCTGCTGGCTGTCCAGATCACGGATCCCGAAGGCAAGCCGAAGA
AGACACACATCCAAGACAACCATGACGGCACGTATACAGTGGCCTACGTGCCAGACGTGACAGGTCGCTA
CACCATCCTCATCAAGTACGGTGGTGACGAGATCCCCTTCTCCCCGTACCGCGTGCGTGCCGTGCCCACC
GGGGACGCCAGCAAGTGCACTGTCACAGGTGCTGGCATCGGCCCCACCATTCAGATTGGGGAGGAGACGG
TGATCACTGTGGACACTAAGGCGGCAGGCAAAGGCAAAGTGACGTGCACCGTGTGCACGCCTGATGGCTC
AGAGGTGGATGTGGACGTGGTGGAGAATGAGGACGGCACTTTCGACATCTTCTACACGGCCCCCCAGCCG
GGCAAATACGTCATCTGTGTGCGCTTTGGTGGCGAGCACGTGCCCAACAGCCCCTTCCAAGTGACGGCTC
TGGCTGGGGACCAGCCCTCGGTGCAGCCCCCTCTACGGTCTCAGCAGCTGGCCCCACAGTACACCTACGC
CCAGGGCGGCCAGCAGACTTGGGCCCCGGAGAGGCCCCTGGTGGGTGTCAATGGGCTGGATGTGACCAGC
CTGAGGCCCTTTGACCTTGTCATCCCCTTCACCATCAAGAAGGGCGAGATCACAGGGGAGGTTCGGATGC
CCTCAGGCAAGGTGGCGCAGCCCACCATCACTGACAACAAAGACGGCACCGTGACCGTGCGGTATGCACC
CAGCGAGGCTGGCCTGCACGAGATGGACATCCGCTATGACAACATGCACATCCCAGGAAGCCCCTTGCAG
TTCTATGTGGATTACGTCAACTGTGGCCATGTCACTGCCTATGGGCCTGGCCTCACCCATGGAGTAGTGA
ACAAGCCTGCCACCTTCACCGTCAACACCAAGGATGCAGGAGAGGGGGGCCTGTCTCTGGCCATTGAGGG
CCCGTCCAAAGCAGAAATCAGCTGCACTGACAACCAGGATGGGACATGCAGCGTGTCCTACCTGCCTGTG
CTGCCGGGGGACTACAGCATTCTAGTCAAGTACAATGAACAGCACGTCCCAGGCAGCCCCTTCACTGCCC
GGGTCACAGGTGACGACTCCATGCGTATGTCCCACCTAAAGGTCGGCTCTGCTGCCGACATCCCCATCAA
CATCTCAGAGACGGATCTCAGCCTGCTGACGGCCACTGTGGTCCCGCCCTCGGGCCGGGAGGAGCCCTGT
TTGCTGAAGCGGCTGCGTAATGGCCACGTGGGGATTTCATTCGTGCCCAAGGAGACGGGGGAGCACCTGG
TGCATGTGAAGAAAAATGGCCAGCACGTGGCCAGCAGCCCCATCCCGGTGGTGATCAGCCAGTCGGAAAT
TGGGGATGCCAGTCGTGTTCGGGTCTCTGGTCAGGGCCTTCACGAAGGCCACACCTTTGAGCCTGCAGAG
TTTATCATTGATACCCGCGATGCAGGCTATGGTGGGCTCAGCCTGTCCATTGAGGGCCCCAGCAAGGTGG
ACATCAACACAGAGGACCTGGAGGACGGGACGTGCAGGGTCACCTACTGCCCCACAGAGCCAGGCAACTA
CATCATCAACATCAAGTTTGCCGACCAGCACGTGCCTGGCAGCCCCTTCTCTGTGAAGGTGACAGGCGAG
GGCCGGGTGAAAGAGAGCATCACCCGCAGGCGTCGGGCTCCTTCAGTGGCCAACGTTGGTAGTCATTGTG
ACCTCAGCCTGAAAATCCCTGAAATTAGCATCCAGGATATGACAGCCCAGGTGACCAGCCCATCGGGCAA
GACCCATGAGGCCGAGATCGTGGAAGGGGAGAACCACACCTACTGCATCCGCTTTGTTCCCGCTGAGATG
GGCACACACACAGTCAGCGTCAAGTACAAGGGCCAGCACGTGCCTGGGAGCCCCTTCCAGTTCACCGTGG
GGCCCCTAGGGGAAGGGGGAGCCCACAAGGTCCGAGCTGGGGGCCCTGGCCTGGAGAGAGCTGAAGCTGG
AGTGCCAGCCGAATTCAGTATCTGGACCCGGGAAGCTGGTGCTGGAGGCCTGGCCATTGCTGTCGAGGGC
CCCAGCAAGGCTGAGATCTCTTTTGAGGACCGCAAGGACGGCTCCTGTGGTGTGGCTTATGTGGTCCAGG
AGCCAGGTGACTACGAAGTCTCAGTCAAGTTCAACGAGGAACACATTCCCGACAGCCCCTTCGTGGTGCC
TGTGGCTTCTCCGTCTGGCGACGCCCGCCGCCTCACTGTTTCTAGCCTTCAGGAGTCAGGGCTAAAGGTC
AACCAGCCAGCCTCTTTTGCAGTCAGCCTGAACGGGGCCAAGGGGGCGATCGATGCCAAGGTGCACAGCC
CCTCAGGAGCCCTGGAGGAGTGCTATGTCACAGAAATTGACCAAGATAAGTATGCTGTGCGCTTCATCCC
TCGGGAGAATGGCGTTTACCTGATTGACGTCAAGTTCAACGGTACCCACATCCCTGGAAGCCCCTTCAAG
ATCCGAGTTGGGGAGCCTGGGCATGGAGGGGACCCAGGCTTGGTGTCTGCTTACGGAGCAGGTCTGGAAG
GCGGTGTCACAGGGAACCCAGCTGAGTTCGTCGTGAACACGAGCAATGCGGGAGCTGGTGCCCTGTCGGT
GACCATTGACGGCCCCTCCAAGGTGAAGATGGATTGCCAGGAGTGCCCTGAGGGCTACCGCGTCACCTAT
ACCCCCATGGCACCTGGCAGCTACCTCATCTCCATCAAGTACGGCGGCCCCTACCACATTGGGGGCAGCC
CCTTCAAGGCCAAAGTCACAGGCCCCCGTCTCGTCAGCAACCACAGCCTCCACGAGACATCATCAGTGTT
TGTAGACTCTCTGACCAAGGCCACCTGTGCCCCCCAGCATGGGGCCCCGGGTCCTGGGCCTGCTGACGCC
AGCAAGGTGGTGGCCAAGGGCCTGGGGCTGAGCAAGGCCTACGTAGGCCAGAAGAGCAGCTTCACAGTAG
ACTGCAGCAAAGCAGGCAACAACATGCTGCTGGTGGGGGTTCATGGCCCAAGGACCCCCTGCGAGGAGAT
CCTGGTGAAGCACGTGGGCAGCCGGCTCTACAGCGTGTCCTACCTGCTCAAGGACAAGGGGGAGTACACA
CTGGTGGTCAAATGGGGGCACGAGCACATCCCAGGCAGCCCCTACCGCGTTGTGGTGCCCTAAAAGCTTC
GAATTCTGCAGTCGACGGTACCGCGGGCCCGGGATCCACCGGATCTAGATAACTGATCATAATCAGCCAT
ACCACAGT
