>Addgene plasmid #57378 | mEos2-FilaminA-C-14 | addgene partial sequence | sequence record 122929 | AllEos-F 5'-GGAGAAGGGTGTCAAGTTAC-3'
CATTGAGATTTTAAGCCATGACAAAGATTACAACAAGGTTAAGCTGTATGAGCATGCTGTTGCTCATTCT
GGATTGCCTGACAATGCCAGACGATCCGGAGGGAGCGGGGCTGGAGGGAGCGGGGGTGGCAGCGGTAGTA
GCTCCCACTCTCGGGCGGGCCAGAGCGCAGCAGGCGCGGCTCCGGGCGGCGGCGTCGACACGCGGGACGC
CGAGATGCCGGCCACCGAGAAGGACCTGGCGGAGGACGCGCCATGGAAGAAGATCCAGCAGAACACTTTC
ACGCGCTGGTGCAACGAGCACCTGAAGTGCGTGAGCAAGCGCATCGCCAACCTGCAGACGGACCTGAGCG
ACGGGCTGCGGCTTATCGCGCTGTTGGAGGTGCTCAGCCAGAAGAAGATGCACCGCAAGCACAACCAGCG
GCCCACTTTCCGCCAAATGCAGCTTGAGAACGTGTCGGTGGCACTCGAGTTCCTGGACCGCGAGAGCATC
AAACTGGTGTCCATCGACAGCAAGGCCATCGTGGACGGGAACCTGAAGCTGATCCTGGGCCTCATCTGGA
CCCTGATCCTGCACTACTCCATCTCCATGCCCATGTGGGACGAGGAGGAGGATGAGGAGGCCAAGAAGCA
GACCCCCAAGCAGAGGCTCCTGGGCTGGATCCAGAACAAGCTGCCGCAGCTGCCCATCACCAACTTCAGC
CGGGACTGGCAGAGCGGCCGGGCCCTGGGCGCCCTGGTGGACAGCTGTGCCCCGGGCCTGTGTCCTGACT
GGGACTCTTGGGACGCCAGCAAGCCCGTTACCAATGCGCGAGAGGCCATGCAGCAGGCGGATGACTGGCT
GGGCATCCCC
