[The description below was written by a language model from this plasmid's Addgene catalogue record.]
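Description:
mEos2-FilaminA-C-14 is a mammalian expression plasmid built on the mEos2-C1 backbone (about 4.75 kb without the insert), a C1-style fusion vector in which the fluorescent protein sits upstream of the cloning site. It is maintained as a high-copy plasmid in E. coli under kanamycin selection, and it carries a neomycin resistance marker that allows G418 selection of transfected mammalian cells. No feature table accompanies the record, so the origin of replication and other backbone elements are not listed explicitly. The use of an SV40 polyA reverse sequencing primer suggests that an SV40 polyadenylation signal follows the open reading frame.

The payload is human filamin A (FLNA, corresponding to the NM_001456.3 transcript), expressed from the CMV promoter with mEos2 fused to its N-terminus. The insert carries a D2626H substitution relative to the reference, and the record does not say whether this has any functional significance. The "14" in the name probably refers to the linker length between the two proteins, but this is not stated either. Filamin A is an actin cross-linking protein, so the fusion acts as a marker for actin structures and focal adhesions. mEos2 is a monomeric green-to-red photoconvertible fluorescent protein. The recorded spectra are excitation/emission of 505/516 nm for the green state and 569/581 nm for the photoconverted red state. The construct therefore suits live-cell imaging of filamin A localization. Photoconversion also supports tracking of selected protein populations and, as is typical for mEos2 fusions, single-molecule localization super-resolution microscopy.
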