Addgene plasmid #57378: mEos2-FilaminA-C-14
Purpose: Localization: Actin/Focal Adhesions, Excitation: 505 / 569, Emission: 516 / 581
Depositing lab: Michael Davidson. Depositing organization: Florida State University, Tallahassee. Publication: A bright and photostable photoconvertible fluorescent protein. McKinney SA, Murphy CS, Hazelwood KL, Davidson MW, Looger LL. Nat Methods. 2009 Feb . 6(2):131-3. 10.1038/nmeth.1296 PubMed 19169260.
Backbone
  Vector backbone: mEos2-C1
  Backbone size w/o insert (bp): 4750
  Vector type: Mammalian Expression
  Selectable markers: Neomycin (select with G418)
Growth in bacteria
  Bacterial resistance: Kanamycin, 50 μg/mL
  Growth temperature: 37°C
  Growth strain: DH5alpha
  Copy number: High Copy
Gene/Insert
  Gene/Insert name: FilaminA (alt name: NM_001456.3)
  Species: H. sapiens (human)
  Mutation: D2626H
  Entrez Gene: FLNA (a.k.a. ABP-280, ABPX, CSBS, CVD1, FGS2, FLN, FLN-A, FLN1, FMD, MNS, NHBP, OPD, OPD1, OPD2, XLVD, XMVD)
  Promoter: CMV
  Tag / fusion protein: mEos2 (N terminal on backbone)
  Cloning method: Unknown
  Sequencing primers: 5′ CMV-F; 3′ SV40pA-R
Terms and licenses: Academic/Nonprofit Terms; Industry Terms
Depositor comments: . Excitation = 505 / 569; Emission = 516 / 581
How to cite: mEos2-FilaminA-C-14 was a gift from Michael Davidson (Addgene plasmid # 57378 ; http://n2t.net/addgene:57378 ; RRID:Addgene_57378)
